>Addgene plasmid #211614 | pLenti-GFP-2A-Puro-gRHNO1_B | addgene full sequence | sequence record 419883 | Addgene NGS Result
GTCGACGGATCGGGAGATCTCCCGATCCCCTATGGTGCACTCTCAGTACAATCTGCTCTGATGCCGCATA
GTTAAGCCAGTATCTGCTCCCTGCTTGTGTGTTGGAGGTCGCTGAGTAGTGCGCGAGCAAAATTTAAGCT
ACAACAAGGCAAGGCTTGACCGACAATTGCATGAAGAATCTGCTTAGGGTTAGGCGTTTTGCGCTGCTTC
GCGATGTACGGGCCAGATATACGCGTTGACATTGATTATTGACTAGTTATTAATAGTAATCAATTACGGG
GTCATTAGTTCATAGCCCATATATGGAGTTCCGCGTTACATAACTTACGGTAAATGGCCCGCCTGGCTGA
CCGCCCAACGACCCCCGCCCATTGACGTCAATAATGACGTATGTTCCCATAGTAACGCCAATAGGGACTT
TCCATTGACGTCAATGGGTGGAGTATTTACGGTAAACTGCCCACTTGGCAGTACATCAAGTGTATCATAT
GCCAAGTACGCCCCCTATTGACGTCAATGACGGTAAATGGCCCGCCTGGCATTATGCCCAGTACATGACC
TTATGGGACTTTCCTACTTGGCAGTACATCTACGTATTAGTCATCGCTATTACCATGGTGATGCGGTTTT
GGCAGTACATCAATGGGCGTGGATAGCGGTTTGACTCACGGGGATTTCCAAGTCTCCACCCCATTGACGT
CAATGGGAGTTTGTTTTGGCACCAAAATCAACGGGACTTTCCAAAATGTCGTAACAACTCCGCCCCATTG
ACGCAAATGGGCGGTAGGCGTGTACGGTGGGAGGTCTATATAAGCAGCGCGTTTTGCCTGTACTGGGTCT
CTCTGGTTAGACCAGATCTGAGCCTGGGAGCTCTCTGGCTAACTAGGGAACCCACTGCTTAAGCCTCAAT
AAAGCTTGCCTTGAGTGCTTCAAGTAGTGTGTGCCCGTCTGTTGTGTGACTCTGGTAACTAGAGATCCCT
CAGACCCTTTTAGTCAGTGTGGAAAATCTCTAGCAGTGGCGCCCGAACAGGGACTTGAAAGCGAAAGGGA
AACCAGAGGAGCTCTCTCGACGCAGGACTCGGCTTGCTGAAGCGCGCACGGCAAGAGGCGAGGGGCGGCG
ACTGGTGAGTACGCCAAAAATTTTGACTAGCGGAGGCTAGAAGGAGAGAGATGGGTGCGAGAGCGTCAGT
ATTAAGCGGGGGAGAATTAGATCGCGATGGGAAAAAATTCGGTTAAGGCCAGGGGGAAAGAAAAAATATA
AATTAAAACATATAGTATGGGCAAGCAGGGAGCTAGAACGATTCGCAGTTAATCCTGGCCTGTTAGAAAC
ATCAGAAGGCTGTAGACAAATACTGGGACAGCTACAACCATCCCTTCAGACAGGATCAGAAGAACTTAGA
TCATTATATAATACAGTAGCAACCCTCTATTGTGTGCATCAAAGGATAGAGATAAAAGACACCAAGGAAG
CTTTAGACAAGATAGAGGAAGAGCAAAACAAAAGTAAGACCACCGCACAGCAAGCGGCCGCTGATCTTCA
GACCTGGAGGAGGAGATATGAGGGACAATTGGAGAAGTGAATTATATAAATATAAAGTAGTAAAAATTGA
ACCATTAGGAGTAGCACCCACCAAGGCAAAGAGAAGAGTGGTGCAGAGAGAAAAAAGAGCAGTGGGAATA
GGAGCTTTGTTCCTTGGGTTCTTGGGAGCAGCAGGAAGCACTATGGGCGCAGCGTCAATGACGCTGACGG
TACAGGCCAGACAATTATTGTCTGGTATAGTGCAGCAGCAGAACAATTTGCTGAGGGCTATTGAGGCGCA
ACAGCATCTGTTGCAACTCACAGTCTGGGGCATCAAGCAGCTCCAGGCAAGAATCCTGGCTGTGGAAAGA
TACCTAAAGGATCAACAGCTCCTGGGGATTTGGGGTTGCTCTGGAAAACTCATTTGCACCACTGCTGTGC
CTTGGAATGCTAGTTGGAGTAATAAATCTCTGGAACAGATTTGGAATCACACGACCTGGATGGAGTGGGA
CAGAGAAATTAACAATTACACAAGCTTAATACACTCCTTAATTGAAGAATCGCAAAACCAGCAAGAAAAG
AATGAACAAGAATTATTGGAATTAGATAAATGGGCAAGTTTGTGGAATTGGTTTAACATAACAAATTGGC
TGTGGTATATAAAATTATTCATAATGATAGTAGGAGGCTTGGTAGGTTTAAGAATAGTTTTTGCTGTACT
TTCTATAGTGAATAGAGTTAGGCAGGGATATTCACCATTATCGTTTCAGACCCACCTCCCAACCCCGAGG
GGACCCGACAGGCCCGAAGGAATAGAAGAAGAAGGTGGAGAGAGAGACAGAGACAGATCCATTCGATTAG
TGAACGGATCGGCACTGCGTGCGCCAATTCTGCAGACAAATGGCAGTATTCATCCACAATTTTAAAAGAA
AAGGGGGGATTGGGGGGTACAGTGCAGGGGAAAGAATAGTAGACATAATAGCAACAGACATACAAACTAA
AGAATTACAAAAACAAATTACAAAAATTCAAAATTTTCGGGTTTATTACAGGGACAGCAGAGATCCAGTT
TGGTTAATTAAGGTACCGAGGGCCTATTTCCCATGATTCCTTCATATTTGCATATACGATACAAGGCTGT
TAGAGAGATAATTAGAATTAATTTGACTGTAAACACAAAGATATTAGTACAAAATACGTGACGTAGAAAG
TAATAATTTCTTGGGTAGTTTGCAGTTTTAAAATTATGTTTTAAAATGGACTATCATATGCTTACCGTAA
CTTGAAAGTATTTCGATTTCTTGGCTTTATATATCTTGTGGAAAGGACGAAACACCGCGAAGGCTAACAG
CATCATGGTTTTAGAGCTAGAAATAGCAAGTTAAAATAAGGCTAGTCCGTTATCAACTTGAAAAAGTGGC
ACCGAGTCGGTGCTTTTTTGAATTCGCTAGCTAGGTCTTGAAAGGAGTGGGAATTGGCTCCGGTGCCCGT
CAGTGGGCAGAGCGCACATCGCCCACAGTCCCCGAGAAGTTGGGGGGAGGGGTCGGCAATTGATCCGGTG
CCTAGAGAAGGTGGCGCGGGGTAAACTGGGAAAGTGATGTCGTGTACTGGCTCCGCCTTTTTCCCGAGGG
TGGGGGAGAACCGTATATAAGTGCAGTAGTCGCCGTGAACGTTCTTTTTCGCAACGGGTTTGCCGCCAGA
ACACAGGACCGGTGCCACCATGGTGAGCAAGGGCGAGGAGCTGTTCACCGGGGTGGTGCCCATCCTGGTC
GAGCTGGACGGCGACGTAAACGGCCACAAGTTCAGCGTGTCCGGCGAGGGCGAGGGCGATGCCACCTACG
GCAAGCTGACCCTGAAGTTCATCTGCACCACCGGCAAGCTGCCCGTGCCCTGGCCCACCCTCGTGACCAC
CCTGACCTACGGCGTGCAGTGCTTCAGCCGCTACCCCGACCACATGAAGCAGCACGACTTCTTCAAGTCC
GCCATGCCCGAAGGCTACGTCCAGGAGCGCACCATCTTCTTCAAGGACGACGGCAACTACAAGACCCGCG
CCGAGGTGAAGTTCGAGGGCGACACCCTGGTGAACCGCATCGAGCTGAAGGGCATCGACTTCAAGGAGGA
CGGCAACATCCTGGGGCACAAGCTGGAGTACAACTACAACAGCCACAACGTCTATATCATGGCCGACAAG
CAGAAGAACGGCATCAAGGTGAACTTCAAGATCCGCCACAACATCGAGGACGGCAGCGTGCAGCTCGCCG
ACCACTACCAGCAGAACACCCCCATCGGCGACGGCCCCGTGCTGCTGCCCGACAACCACTACCTGAGCAC
CCAGTCCGCCCTGAGCAAAGACCCCAACGAGAAGCGCGATCACATGGTCCTGCTGGAGTTCGTGACCGCC
GCCGGGATCACTCTCGGCATGGACGAGCTGTACAAGCCCAAGAAAAAGCGGAAAGTGGGATCCGGCGCAA
CAAACTTCTCTCTGCTGAAACAAGCCGGAGATGTCGAAGAGAATCCTGGACCGACCGAGTACAAGCCCAC
GGTGCGCCTCGCCACCCGCGACGACGTCCCCAGGGCCGTACGCACCCTCGCCGCCGCGTTCGCCGACTAC
CCCGCCACGCGCCACACCGTCGATCCGGACCGCCACATCGAGCGGGTCACCGAGCTGCAAGAACTCTTCC
TCACGCGCGTCGGGCTCGACATCGGCAAGGTGTGGGTCGCGGACGACGGCGCCGCGGTGGCGGTCTGGAC
CACGCCGGAGAGCGTCGAAGCGGGGGCGGTGTTCGCCGAGATCGGCCCGCGCATGGCCGAGTTGAGCGGT
TCCCGGCTGGCCGCGCAGCAACAGATGGAAGGCCTCCTGGCGCCGCACCGGCCCAAGGAGCCCGCGTGGT
TCCTGGCCACCGTCGGAGTCTCGCCCGACCACCAGGGCAAGGGTCTGGGCAGCGCCGTCGTGCTCCCCGG
AGTGGAGGCGGCCGAGCGCGCCGGGGTGCCCGCCTTCCTGGAGACCTCCGCGCCCCGCAACCTCCCCTTC
TACGAGCGGCTCGGCTTCACCGTCACCGCCGACGTCGAGGTGCCCGAAGGACCGCGCACCTGGTGCATGA
CCCGCAAGCCCGGTGCCTGAACGCGTTAAGTCGACAATCAACCTCTGGATTACAAAATTTGTGAAAGATT
GACTGGTATTCTTAACTATGTTGCTCCTTTTACGCTATGTGGATACGCTGCTTTAATGCCTTTGTATCAT
GCTATTGCTTCCCGTATGGCTTTCATTTTCTCCTCCTTGTATAAATCCTGGTTGCTGTCTCTTTATGAGG
AGTTGTGGCCCGTTGTCAGGCAACGTGGCGTGGTGTGCACTGTGTTTGCTGACGCAACCCCCACTGGTTG
GGGCATTGCCACCACCTGTCAGCTCCTTTCCGGGACTTTCGCTTTCCCCCTCCCTATTGCCACGGCGGAA
CTCATCGCCGCCTGCCTTGCCCGCTGCTGGACAGGGGCTCGGCTGTTGGGCACTGACAATTCCGTGGTGT
TGTCGGGGAAATCATCGTCCTTTCCTTGGCTGCTCGCCTGTGTTGCCACCTGGATTCTGCGCGGGACGTC
CTTCTGCTACGTCCCTTCGGCCCTCAATCCAGCGGACCTTCCTTCCCGCGGCCTGCTGCCGGCTCTGCGG
CCTCTTCCGCGTCTTCGCCTTCGCCCTCAGACGAGTCGGATCTCCCTTTGGGCCGCCTCCCCGCGTCGAC
TTTAAGACCAATGACTTACAAGGCAGCTGTAGATCTTAGCCACTTTTTAAAAGAAAAGGGGGGACTGGAA
GGGCTAATTCACTCCCAACGAAGACAAGATCTGCTTTTTGCTTGTACTGGGTCTCTCTGGTTAGACCAGA
TCTGAGCCTGGGAGCTCTCTGGCTAACTAGGGAACCCACTGCTTAAGCCTCAATAAAGCTTGCCTTGAGT
GCTTCAAGTAGTGTGTGCCCGTCTGTTGTGTGACTCTGGTAACTAGAGATCCCTCAGACCCTTTTAGTCA
GTGTGGAAAATCTCTAGCAGGGCCCGTTTAAACCCGCTGATCAGCCTCGACTGTGCCTTCTAGTTGCCAG
CCATCTGTTGTTTGCCCCTCCCCCGTGCCTTCCTTGACCCTGGAAGGTGCCACTCCCACTGTCCTTTCCT
AATAAAATGAGGAAATTGCATCGCATTGTCTGAGTAGGTGTCATTCTATTCTGGGGGGTGGGGTGGGGCA
GGACAGCAAGGGGGAGGATTGGGAAGACAATAGCAGGCATGCTGGGGATGCGGTGGGCTCTATGGCTTCT
GAGGCGGAAAGAACCAGCTGGGGCTCTAGGGGGTATCCCC
[124 nt withheld, positions 5851-5974]
C
[91 nt withheld, positions 5976-6066]
A
[49 nt withheld, positions 6068-6116]
CCTTTGACGTTGGAGTCCACGTTCTTT
[37 nt withheld, positions 6144-6180]
ACCCTATCTCGGTCTATTCTTTTGATTTATAAGGGATTTTGCCGATTTCGGCCTATTGGTTAAAAAATGA
GCTGATTTAACAAAAATTTAACGCGAATTAATTCTGTGGAATGTGTGTCAGTTAGGGTGTGGAAAGTCCC
CAGGCTCCCCAGCAGGCAGAAGTATGCAAAGCATGCATCTCAATTAGTCAGCAACCAGGTGTGGAAAGTC
CCCAGGCTCCCCAGCAGGCAGAAGTATGCAAAGCATGCATCTCAATTAGTCAGCAACCATAGTCCCGCCC
CTAACTCCGCCCATCCCGCCCCTAACTCCGCCCAGTTCCGCCCATTCTCCGCCCCATGGCTGACTAATTT
TTTTTATTTATGCAGAGGCCGAGGCCGCCTCTGCCTCTGAGCTATTCCAGAAGTAGTGAGGAGGCTTTTT
TGGAGGCCTAGGCTTTTGCAAAAAGCTCCCGGGAGCTTGTATATCCATTTTCGGATCTGATCAGCACGTG
TTGACAATTAATCATCGGCATAGTATAATACGACAAGGTGAGGAACTAAACCATGGCCAAGTTGACCAGT
GCCGTTCCGGTGCTCACCGCGCGCGACGTCGCCGGAGCGGTCGAGTTCTGGACCGACCGGCTCGGGTTCT
CCCGGGACTTCGTGGAGGACGACTTCGCCGGTGTGGTCCGGGACGACGTGACCCTGTTCATCAGCGCGGT
CCAGGACCAGGTGGTGCCGGACAACACCCTGGCCTGGGTGTGGGTGCGCGGCCTGGACGAGCTGTACGCC
GAGTGGTCGGAGGTCGTGTCCACGAACTTCCGGGACGCCTCCGGGCCGGCCATGACCGAGATCGGCGAGC
AGCCGTGGGGGCGGGAGTTCGCCCTGCGCGACCCGGCCGGCAACTGCGTGCACTTCGTGGCCGAGGAGCA
GGACTGACACGTGCTACGAGATTTCGATTCCACCGCCGCCTTCTATGAAAGGTTGGGCTTCGGAATCGTT
TTCCGGGACGCCGGCTGGATGATCCTCCAGCGCGGGGATCTCATGCTGGAGTTCTTCGCCCACCCCAACT
TGTTTATTGCAGCTTATAATGGTTACAAATAAAGCAATAGCATCACAAATTTCACAAATAAAGCATTTTT
TTCACTGCATTCTAGTTGTGGTTTGTCCAAACTCATCAATGTATCTTATCATGTCTGTATACCGTCGACC
TCTAGCTAGAGCTTGGCGTAATCATGGTCATAGCTGTTTCCTGTGTGAAATTGTTATCCGCTCACAATTC
CACACAACATACGAGCCGGAAGCATAAAGTGTAAAGCCTGGGGTGCCTAATGAGTGAGCTAACTCACATT
AATTGCGTTGCGCTCACTGCCCGCTTTCCAGTCGGGAAACCTGTCGTGCCAGCTGCATTAATGAATCGGC
CAACGCGCGGGGAGAGGCGGTTTGCGTATTGGGCGCTCTTCCGCTTCCTCGCTCACTGACTCGCTGCGCT
CGGTCGTTCGGCTGCGGCGAGCGGTATCAGCTCACTCAAAGGCGGTAATACGGTTATCCACAGAATCAGG
GGATAACGCAGGAAAGAACATGTGAGCAAAAGGCCAGCAAAAGGCCAGGAACCGTAAAAAGGCCGCGTTG
CTGGCGTTTTTCCATAGGCTCCGCCCCCCTGACGAGCATCACAAAAATCGACGCTCAAGTCAGAGGTGGC
GAAACCCGACAGGACTATAAAGATACCAGGCGTTTCCCCCTGGAAGCTCCCTCGTGCGCTCTCCTGTTCC
GACCCTGCCGCTTACCGGATACCTGTCCGCCTTTCTCCCTTCGGGAAGCGTGGCGCTTTCTCATAGCTCA
CGCTGTAGGTATCTCAGTTCGGTGTAGGTCGTTCGCTCCAAGCTGGGCTGTGTGCACGAACCCCCCGTTC
AGCCCGACCGCTGCGCCTTATCCGGTAACTATCGTCTTGAGTCCAACCCGGTAAGACACGACTTATCGCC
ACTGGCAGCAGCCACTGGTAACAGGATTAGCAGAGCGAGGTATGTAGGCGGTGCTACAGAGTTCTTGAAG
TGGTGGCCTAACTACGGCTACACTAGAAGAACAGTATTTGGTATCTGCGCTCTGCTGAAGCCAGTTACCT
TCGGAAAAAGAGTTGGTAGCTCTTGATCCGGCAAACAAACCACCGCTGGTAGCGGTGGTTTTTTTGTTTG
CAAGCAGCAGATTACGCGCAGAAAAAAAGGATCTCAAGAAGATCCTTTGATCTTTTCTACGGGGTCTGAC
GCTCAGTGGAACGAAAACTCACGTTAAGGGATTTTGGTCATGAGATTATCAAAAAGGATCTTCACCTAGA
TCCTTTTAAATTAAAAATGAAGTTTTAAATCAATCTAAAGTATATATGAGTAAACTTGGTCTGACAGTTA
CCAATGCTTAATCAGTGAGGCACCTATCTCAGCGATCTGTCTATTTCGTTCATCCATAGTTGCCTGACTC
CCCGTCGTGTAGATAACTACGATACGGGAGGGCTTACCATCTGGCCCCAGTGCTGCAATGATACCGCGAG
ACCCACGCTCACCGGCTCCAGATTTATCAGCAATAAACCAGCCAGCCGGAAGGGCCGAGCGCAGAAGTGG
TCCTGCAACTTTATCCGCCTCCATCCAGTCTATTAATTGTTGCCGGGAAGCTAGAGTAAGTAGTTCGCCA
GTTAATAGTTTGCGCAACGTTGTTGCCATTGCTACAGGCATCGTGGTGTCACGCTCGTCGTTTGGTATGG
CTTCATTCAGCTCCGGTTCCCAACGATCAAGGCGAGTTACATGATCCCCCATGTTGTGCAAAAAAGCGGT
TAGCTCCTTCGGTCCTCCGATCGTTGTCAGAAGTAAGTTGGCCGCAGTGTTATCACTCATGGTTATGGCA
GCACTGCATAATTCTCTTACTGTCATGCCATCCGTAAGATGCTTTTCTGTGACTGGTGAGTACTCAACCA
AGTCATTCTGAGAATAGTGTATGCGGCGACCGAGTTGCTCTTGCCCGGCGTCAATACGGGATAATACCGC
GCCACATAGCAGAACTTTAAAAGTGCTCATCATTGGAAAACGTTCTTCGGGGCGAAAACTCTCAAGGATC
TTACCGCTGTTGAGATCCAGTTCGATGTAACCCACTCGTGCACCCAACTGATCTTCAGCATCTTTTACTT
TCACCAGCGTTTCTGGGTGAGCAAAAACAGGAAGGCAAAATGCCGCAAAAAAGGGAATAAGGGCGACACG
GAAATGTTGAATACTCATACTCTTCCTTTTTCAATATTATTGAAGCATTTATCAGGGTTATTGTCTCATG
AGCGGATACATATTTGAATGTATTTAGAAAAATAAACAAATAGGGGTTCCGCGCACATTTCCCCGAAAAG
TGCCACCTGAC
Features (pLannotate 1.2.2; 33 found; start..end, strand, type, name):
     31..83      -  misc_feature   bom (fragment): basis of mobility region from pBR322
    238..617     +  enhancer       CMV enhancer: human cytomegalovirus immediate early enhancer
    618..817     +  promoter       CMV promoter: human cytomegalovirus (CMV) immediate early promoter
    835..1015    +  LTR            5' LTR (truncated): truncated 5' long terminal repeat (LTR) from HIV-1
   1062..1187    +  misc_feature   HIV-1 Ψ: packaging signal of human immunodeficiency virus type 1
   1171..1534    +  CDS            HIV-1 gag (fragment): gag protein from human immunodeficiency virus 1; gag
   1680..1913    +  misc_feature   RRE: The Rev response element (RRE) of HIV-1 allows for Rev-dependent mRNA export from the nucleus to the cytoplasm.
   2290..2390    +  CDS            Rev (fragment): human immunodeficiency virus 1 (HIV-1) Rev protein; rev; enhances nuclear export of unspliced and incompletely spliced viral mRNAs
   2440..2557    +  misc_feature   cPPT/CTS: central polypurine tract and central termination sequence of HIV-1
   2608..2848    +  promoter       U6 promoter: RNA polymerase III promoter for human U6 snRNA
   2878..2953    +  misc_RNA       gRNA scaffold: guide RNA scaffold for the Streptococcus pyogenes CRISPR/Cas9 system
   2971..2989    +  CDS            small t antigen (fragment): SV40 (simian virus 40) small t antigen
   3015..3226    +  promoter       EF-1α core promoter: core promoter for human elongation factor EF-1α
   3240..3956    +  CDS            EGFP: EGFP is a basic (constitutively fluorescent) green fluorescent protein published in 1996, derived from Aequorea victoria. It is reported to be a rapidly-maturing weak dimer with moderate acid sensitivity.
   4043..4640    +  CDS            PuroR (fragment): puromycin N-acetyltransferase; pac from Streptomyces; confers resistance to puromycin
   4656..5244    +  misc_feature   WPRE: woodchuck hepatitis virus posttranscriptional regulatory element
   5295..5314    +  misc_feature   cPPT/CTS (fragment): central polypurine tract and central termination sequence of HIV-1
   5316..5549    +  LTR            3' LTR (ΔU3): self-inactivating 3' long terminal repeat (LTR) from HIV-1
   5581..5805    +  polyA_signal   bGH poly(A) signal: bovine growth hormone polyadenylation signal
   5809..5830    +  promoter       SV40 promoter (fragment): SV40 enhancer and early promoter
   5851..6279    +  rep_origin     f1 ori (sequence partly withheld): f1 bacteriophage origin of replication; arrow indicates direction of (+) strand synthesis
   6293..6622    +  promoter       SV40 promoter: SV40 enhancer and early promoter
   6670..6697    +  promoter       EM7 promoter (fragment): synthetic bacterial promoter&nbsp
   6723..7097    +  CDS            BleoR: antibiotic-binding protein; Sh ble from Streptoalloteichus hindustanus; confers resistance to bleomycin, phleomycin, and Zeocin™
   7107..7232    +  CDS            ble (fragment): BLE_KLEPN - Experimental evidence at protein level: Swiss-Prot protein existence level 1. Binding protein with a strong affinity to the bleomycin family of antibiotics. Binds to CL990; an antimitotic-antibiotic compound. From Klebsiella pneumoniae.
   7227..7348    +  polyA_signal   SV40 poly(A) signal: SV40 polyadenylation signal
   7421..7437    -  protein_bind   lac operator: The lac repressor binds to the lac operator to inhibit transcription in E. coli. This inhibition can be relieved by adding lactose or isopropyl-β-D-thiogalactopyranoside (IPTG). lac repressor encoded by lacI
   7445..7475    -  promoter       lac promoter: promoter for the E. coli lac operon
   7490..7511    -  protein_bind   CAP binding site: CAP binding activates transcription in the presence of cAMP. E. coli catabolite activator protein
   7524..7616    -  CDS            lacI (fragment): lac repressor; lacI; The lac repressor binds to the lac operator to inhibit transcription in E. coli. This inhibition can be relieved by adding lactose or isopropyl-β-D-thiogalactopyranoside (IPTG).
   7799..8387    -  rep_origin     ori: high-copy-number ColE1/pMB1/pBR322/pUC origin of replication
   8558..9418    -  CDS            AmpR: β-lactamase; bla; confers resistance to ampicillin, carbenicillin, and related antibiotics
   9419..9523    -  promoter       AmpR promoter: bla
