[The description below was written by a language model from this plasmid's Addgene catalogue record and pLannotate feature annotations shown in this document.]
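Description:
pLenti-GFP-2A-Puro-gRHNO1_B is a third-generation-style, self-inactivating HIV-1 lentiviral transfer plasmid that delivers a single CRISPR guide RNA (guide "B") directed against RHNO1, the gene encoding RHINO. It is propagated in E. coli through a high-copy ColE1/pUC-type origin with ampicillin selection (AmpR under its own bla promoter). The backbone also carries an f1 origin and an SV40 promoter/EM7-driven BleoR cassette with an SV40 poly(A) signal, lying outside the viral genome. The catalogue lists a total size of 9,564 bp, while the sequenced record annotated here is 9,551 nt. The record does not explain this small difference.

The packaged region is transcribed from a CMV enhancer/promoter fused to a truncated 5' LTR. It contains the Ψ packaging signal with a gag fragment, the RRE for Rev-dependent nuclear export, and the cPPT/CTS, and it ends in a ΔU3 3' LTR followed by a bGH poly(A) signal. Within it, a human U6 RNA polymerase III promoter drives the 20-nt spacer fused to the Streptococcus pyogenes Cas9 guide scaffold. Downstream, an EF-1α core promoter expresses EGFP followed by puromycin N-acetyltransferase. The plasmid name indicates that the two are linked by a 2A peptide, although that element is not separately annotated. A WPRE enhances expression of this transcript.

No Cas9 is encoded, so the nuclease must be supplied separately. Transduced mammalian cells can be identified by green fluorescence or enriched with puromycin. The associated work concerns RHINO's role in microhomology-mediated end joining during mitosis, which is consistent with use of this plasmid to disrupt RHNO1.
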