Addgene plasmid #211614: pLenti-GFP-2A-Puro-gRHNO1_B
Purpose: sgRNA-B against Rhno
Depositing lab: Agnel Sfeir. Depositing organization: Memorial Sloan-Kettering Cancer Center. Publication: RHINO directs MMEJ to repair DNA breaks in mitosis. Brambati A, Sacco O, Porcella S, Heyza J, Kareh M, Schmidt JC, Sfeir A. Science. 2023 Aug 11;381(6658):653-660. doi: 10.1126/science.adh3694. Epub 2023 Jul 13. PubMed 37440612.
Backbone
  Vector backbone: pLenti
  Backbone size w/o insert (bp): 9544
  Total vector size (bp): 9564
  Vector type: Mammalian Expression, CRISPR
  Selectable markers: Puromycin
Growth in bacteria
  Bacterial resistance: Ampicillin, 100 μg/mL
  Growth temperature: 37°C
  Growth strain: NEB Stable
  Copy number: Unknown
Gene/Insert
  Gene/Insert name: sgRNA RHNO1
  gRNA/shRNA sequence: CGAAGGCTAACAGCATCATG
  Species: Synthetic
  Promoter: U6
  Cloning method: Unknown
  Sequencing primers: 5′ gactatcatatgcttaccgt
Terms and licenses: Academic/Nonprofit Terms; Industry Terms: Not Available to Industry
How to cite: pLenti-GFP-2A-Puro-gRHNO1_B was a gift from Agnel Sfeir (Addgene plasmid # 211614 ; http://n2t.net/addgene:211614 ; RRID:Addgene_211614)
